Addgene plasmid #245836: AenigO16
Purpose: Archael (Aenigmarchaeum subterraneum SCGC_AAA011-O16) 16S rRNA expression
Depositing lab: Roland Hatzenpichler. Depositing organization: Montana State University. Publication: A collection of archaeal 16S rRNA Clone-FISH cultures for probe validation in fluorescence in situ hybridization experiments. Van Beek JM, Robles G, Mewalal R, Blaby I, Hatzenpichler R. Microbiol Resour Announc. 2025 Dec 11;14(12):e0113125. doi: 10.1128/mra.01131-25. Epub 2025 Nov 17. PubMed 41247030.
Backbone
  Vector backbone: pcr2.1-oriT
  Vector type: Other
Growth in bacteria
  Bacterial resistance: Ampicillin and Kanamycin, 100 & 50 μg/mL
  Growth temperature: 37°C
  Growth strain: DH5alpha
  Copy number: High Copy
Gene/Insert
  Gene/Insert name: 16S rRNA
  Species: Aenigmarchaeum_subterraneum_SCGC_AAA011-O16
  Cloning method: Gibson Cloning
  Sequencing primers: 5′ ATTGTAATACGACTCACTATAGGGCGAATT; 3′ CTAGCATAACCCCTTGGGGCCTCTAAACGGGTCTTGAGGGGTTTTTTGTGCATGCTCGAGCGGCCGCCAGTGTGATGG
Resource information
  A portion of this plasmid was derived from a plasmid made by: DOE Joint Genome Institute
Terms and licenses: Academic/Nonprofit Terms; Industry Terms: Not Available to Industry
How to cite: AenigO16 was a gift from Roland Hatzenpichler (Addgene plasmid # 245836 ; http://n2t.net/addgene:245836 ; RRID:Addgene_245836)
