[The description below was written by a language model from this plasmid's Addgene catalogue record and pLannotate feature annotations shown in this document.]
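Description:
AenigO16 is a high-copy E. coli plasmid built on the pCR2.1-oriT backbone that carries the 16S rRNA gene of the archaeon Aenigmarchaeum subterraneum SCGC_AAA011-O16, inserted by Gibson cloning. It belongs to a collection of archaeal Clone-FISH constructs. In this approach, a foreign 16S rRNA is transcribed in E. coli so that the cells can serve as positive or negative controls when validating oligonucleotide probes for fluorescence in situ hybridization. This is especially useful for lineages that lack cultured representatives. The backbone replicates from a ColE1/pUC-type origin and also contains an f1 phage origin. It carries both β-lactamase (ampicillin) and neo/nptII (kanamycin) resistance genes, the latter preceded by a Tn5-derived remnant. An incP oriT with an adjacent traJ fragment allows the plasmid to be mobilised by conjugation if transfer functions are supplied in trans.

The roughly 1.36 kb insert sits within the disrupted lacZα cloning region, downstream of the CAP site, lac promoter and lac operator, and is adjacent to a T7 terminator. The automated annotation labels the insert as a microsporidian small-subunit rRNA, but this is only a nearest-family match, and the catalogue entry identifies it as the archaeal 16S gene. The two sequence records disagree. In the 5,735 nt depositor sequence, the insert and T7 terminator lie on the forward strand, in the same direction as the lac promoter, and a reverse-facing T7 promoter is annotated just beyond them. In the 5,705 nt sequencing-derived record, the insert and terminator are on the reverse strand and no T7 promoter is annotated. The insert orientation, and therefore which promoter drives sense transcription of the rRNA, cannot be settled from these records.
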