Features (pLannotate 1.2.2; 16 found; start..end, strand, type, name):
      2..94      +  CDS            lacI (fragment): lac repressor; lacI; The lac repressor binds to the lac operator to inhibit transcription in E. coli. This inhibition can be relieved by adding lactose or isopropyl-β-D-thiogalactopyranoside (IPTG).
    107..128     +  protein_bind   CAP binding site: CAP binding activates transcription in the presence of cAMP. E. coli catabolite activator protein
    143..173     +  promoter       lac promoter: promoter for the E. coli lac operon
    181..197     +  protein_bind   lac operator: The lac repressor binds to the lac operator to inhibit transcription in E. coli. This inhibition can be relieved by adding lactose or isopropyl-β-D-thiogalactopyranoside (IPTG). lac repressor encoded by lacI
    363..1719    +  ncRNA          SSU rRNA microsporidia: Accession: RF02542 - Microsporidia small subunit ribosomal RNA
   1684..1731    +  terminator     T7 terminator: transcription terminator for bacteriophage T7 RNA polymerase
   1769..1787    -  promoter       T7 promoter: promoter for bacteriophage T7 RNA polymerase
   1790..1947    +  CDS            lacZα (fragment): LacZα fragment of β-galactosidase; lacZ fragment
   1956..2019    -  CDS            traJ (fragment): oriT-recognizing protein; traJ
   2052..2161    -  oriT           oriT: incP origin of transfer
   2356..2779    +  rep_origin     f1 ori (sequence partly withheld): f1 bacteriophage origin of replication; arrow indicates direction of (+) strand synthesis
   2792..3091    +  CDS            tnpA (fragment): TN5P_ECOLX - Also known as tnp. Experimental evidence at protein level: Swiss-Prot protein existence level 1. Mediates transposition of transposon Tn5 by a 'cut and paste' mechanism. First, the monomeric transposase binds the 19 bp inverted DNA repeats flanking the transposon. Then, dimerization of the DNA- bound transposase creates a synaptic DNA complex. After nicking of the first DNA strand, excision of the transposon proceeds through a series of intermediates. The transposase then mediates the insertion of the transposon at a new site by strand transfer. The activity of the wild- type tran
   3123..3914    +  CDS            neo: KKA2_KLEPN - Also known as kan, nptII. Experimental evidence at protein level: Swiss-Prot protein existence level 1. Resistance to kanamycin, neomycin, paromomycin, ribostamycin, butirosin and gentamicin B. From Klebsiella pneumoniae.
   3918..3934    +  promoter       AmpR promoter (fragment): bla
   3935..4795    +  CDS            AmpR: β-lactamase; bla; confers resistance to ampicillin, carbenicillin, and related antibiotics
   4966..5554    +  rep_origin     ori: high-copy-number ColE1/pMB1/pBR322/pUC origin of replication
>Addgene plasmid #245836 | AenigO16 | depositor full sequence | sequence record 483424 | AenigO16 sequence 5735 bps
AGCGCCCAATACGCAAACCGCCTCTCCCCGCGCGTTGGCCGATTCATTAATGCAGCTGGCACGACAGGTT
TCCCGACTGGAAAGCGGGCAGTGAGCGCAACGCAATTAATGTGAGTTAGCTCACTCATTAGGCACCCCAG
GCTTTACACTTTATGCTTCCGGCTCGTATGTTGTGTGGAATTGTGAGCGGATAACAATTTCACACAGGAA
ACAGCTATGACCATGATTACGCCAAGCTTGGTACCGAGCTCGGATCCACTAGTAACGGCCGCCAGTGTGC
TGGAATTCGGCTTAAGCCGAATTCTGCAGATATCCATCACACTGGCGGCCGCTCGAGCATGCATCTAGAA
TTGTAATACGACTCACTATAGGGCGAATTAGATCACTGCTATCAGGTTCCGACTAAGCCATGCGAGGCGT
GAGCTATCTGGGCTCGCCGAACTGCTGAGTAACACGTAGTTAACCTGACCTCAAGTAGGGGATAATCTCG
GGAAACTGAGGCTAATACCCTATAGTTGTGAAATGCTGGAATGCGTTCACAGCGAAATCTACGGAGCTTG
AGGATGGGACTGCGACGTATCAGGTTGATGCGAGTGTAAAGTACTCACATGCCTATAACGCGTAGGGGTT
ATGAGAGTAAAAGCCTCCAGATGCCTTCTGAGACATGAAGGCAGGTCCTACGGGACGCAGCAGGCGCGAA
ACCTTTCCAATTCGTTAGCGCGTGAGAAGGGGAGCTTGAGTGGTTATGCAATGCATAACCTTTTCTCTTG
TCTAAAAAACAAGGGGAATAAGTGGTGGGCAAGACGGGTGCCAGCCGCCGCGGTAATACCCGCGCCACGA
GTGGTGATCTCGTTTATTGGGTCTAAAGAGAGCGTAGCCGGTCTGACAAGTCTCTGGTGAAATCTGGCAG
CTAACTGTCAGGCGTGCTGGAGATACTATCAGGCTTGGGAGCGGGAAAGGATGGAGGTATTCCACGGGTA
GGAGTTAAATCCTTTAATCCGTGGAGGACCACCAGTGGCGAAGGCGTCCATCCGGAACGCGTCCGACGGT
GAGGCTCGAAAGCGTGGGGAGCAAATGGGATTAGATACCCCAGTAGTCCACGCTGTAAACGATGTCCCTT
TGGTGTTGCATTCTCTACGGGAGACTGCAGTGCCGGAGCGTAGGTGTTAAAGGGACCACCTGGGGAGTAC
GGTCGCAAGACTGAAACTTAAGGGAATTGGCGGGGGAGCACACAAGGGGTGGAGGCTGCGGTTCAATTGG
ATTCAACGCCGGACACCTTACTCGCGCAGACAGCAGAATGAAGGTCAGCCTGACGGGTTTACCAGACAAG
CTGAGAGGTATTGCATGGCCATCGTCAGCTCGTACCATGAGGCGTGCCGTTAAGTCGGTTAACGAGCGAG
ACCCACACCACCAGTTGCAATCACAATCCCAGGAGAAATCCAAAAGATTGTGAGCACTCTGGTAGGACCG
CTGCTGCTAAAGCAGAGGAAGGAGTGGGCGACGGTAGGTCCGTATGGTCCGATTGCGCGAGGCTACACGC
GGCCTACAATGGTTAGGACAATGTGATGCCACTCCGAAAGGAGGAGCTAATCACCTAAACCTAGCCCTAG
TTCAGATTGAGGGCTGCAACTCGCCCTCATGAAGCTGGAATCCCTAGTAAGCGAACGTCATAATCGTTCG
CTGCTAGCATAACCCCTTGGGGCCTCTAAACGGGTCTTGAGGGGTTTTTTGTGCATGCTCGAGCGGCCGC
CAGTGTGATGGAATTCGCCCTATAGTGAGTCGTATTACAATTCACTGGCCGTCGTTTTACAACGTCGTGA
CTGGGAAAACCCTGGCGTTACCCAACTTAATCGCCTTGCAGCACATCCCCCTTTCGCCAGCTGGCGTAAT
AGCGAAGAGGCCCGCACCGATCGCCCTTCCCAACAGTTGCGCAGCCTGAATGGCGAATGGACGCGCTGGA
AGGCAGTACACCTTGATAGGTGGGCTGCCCTTCCTGGTTGGCTTGGTTTCATCAGCCATCCGCTTGCCCT
CATCTGTTACGCCGGCGGTAGCCGGCCAGCCTCGCAGAGCAGGATTCCCGTTGAGCACCGCCAGGTGCGA
ATAAGGGACAGTGAAGAAGGAACACCCGCTCGCGGGTGGGCCTACTTCACCTATCCTGCCCGGCTGACGC
CGTTGGATACACCAAGGAAAGTCTACACGAACCCTTTGGCAAAATCCTGTATATCGTGCGAAAAAGGATG
GATATACCGAAAAAATCGCTATAATGACCCCGAAGCAGGGTTATGCAGCGGAAAAGCGCTGCTTCCCTGC
TGTTTTGTGGAATATCTACCGACTGGAAACAGGCAAATGCAGGAA
[119 nt withheld, positions 2356-2474]
C
[91 nt withheld, positions 2476-2566]
A
[49 nt withheld, positions 2568-2616]
CCTTTGACGTTGGAGTCCACGTTCTTT
[37 nt withheld, positions 2644-2680]
ACCCTATCTCGGTCTATTCTTTTGATTTATAAGGGATTTTGCCGATTTCGGCCTATTGGTTAAAAAATGA
GCTGATTTAACAAAAATTTAACGCGAATTTTAACAAAATTCAGGGCGCAAGGGCTGCTAAAGGAAGCGGA
ACACGTAGAAAGCCAGTCCGCAGAAACGGTGCTGACCCCGGATGAATGTCAGCTACTGGGCTATCTGGAC
AAGGGAAAACGCAAGCGCAAAGAGAAAGCAGGTAGCTTGCAGTGGGCTTACATGGCGATAGCTAGACTGG
GCGGTTTTATGGACAGCAAGCGAACCGGAATTGCCAGCTGGGGCGCCCTCTGGTAAGGTTGGGAAGCCCT
GCAAAGTAAACTGGATGGCTTTCTTGCCGCCAAGGATCTGATGGCGCAGGGGATCAAGATCTGATCAAGA
GACAGGATGAGGATCGTTTCGCATGATTGAACAAGATGGATTGCACGCAGGTTCTCCGGCCGCTTGGGTG
GAGAGGCTATTCGGCTATGACTGGGCACAACAGACAATCGGCTGCTCTGATGCCGCCGTGTTCCGGCTGT
CAGCGCAGGGGCGCCCGGTTCTTTTTGTCAAGACCGACCTGTCCGGTGCCCTGAATGAACTGCAGGACGA
GGCAGCGCGGCTATCGTGGCTGGCCACGACGGGCGTTCCTTGCGCAGCTGTGCTCGACGTTGTCACTGAA
GCGGGAAGGGACTGGCTGCTATTGGGCGAAGTGCCGGGGCAGGATCTCCTGTCATCCCACCTTGCTCCTG
CCGAGAAAGTATCCATCATGGCTGATGCAATGCGGCGGCTGCATACGCTTGATCCGGCTACCTGCCCATT
CGACCACCAAGCGAAACATCGCATCGAGCGAGCACGTACTCGGATGGAAGCCGGTCTTGTCGATCAGGAT
GATCTGGACGAAGAGCATCAGGGGCTCGCGCCAGCCGAACTGTTCGCCAGGCTCAAGGCGCGCATGCCCG
ACGGCGAGGATCTCGTCGTGACCCATGGCGATGCCTGCTTGCCGAATATCATGGTGGAAAATGGCCGCTT
TTCTGGATTCATCGACTGTGGCCGGCTGGGTGTGGCGGACCGCTATCAGGACATAGCGTTGGCTACCCGT
GATATTGCTGAAGAGCTTGGCGGCGAATGGGCTGACCGCTTCCTCGTGCTTTACGGTATCGCCGCTCCCG
ATTCGCAGCGCATCGCCTTCTATCGCCTTCTTGACGAGTTCTTCTGAATTGAAAAAGGAAGAGTATGAGT
ATTCAACATTTCCGTGTCGCCCTTATTCCCTTTTTTGCGGCATTTTGCCTTCCTGTTTTTGCTCACCCAG
AAACGCTGGTGAAAGTAAAAGATGCTGAAGATCAGTTGGGTGCACGAGTGGGTTACATCGAACTGGATCT
CAACAGCGGTAAGATCCTTGAGAGTTTTCGCCCCGAAGAACGTTTTCCAATGATGAGCACTTTTAAAGTT
CTGCTATGTGGCGCGGTATTATCCCGTATTGACGCCGGGCAAGAGCAACTCGGTCGCCGCATACACTATT
CTCAGAATGACTTGGTTGAGTACTCACCAGTCACAGAAAAGCATCTTACGGATGGCATGACAGTAAGAGA
ATTATGCAGTGCTGCCATAACCATGAGTGATAACACTGCGGCCAACTTACTTCTGACAACGATCGGAGGA
CCGAAGGAGCTAACCGCTTTTTTGCACAACATGGGGGATCATGTAACTCGCCTTGATCGTTGGGAACCGG
AGCTGAATGAAGCCATACCAAACGACGAGCGTGACACCACGATGCCTGTAGCAATGGCAACAACGTTGCG
CAAACTATTAACTGGCGAACTACTTACTCTAGCTTCCCGGCAACAATTAATAGACTGGATGGAGGCGGAT
AAAGTTGCAGGACCACTTCTGCGCTCGGCCCTTCCGGCTGGCTGGTTTATTGCTGATAAATCTGGAGCCG
GTGAGCGTGGGTCTCGCGGTATCATTGCAGCACTGGGGCCAGATGGTAAGCCCTCCCGTATCGTAGTTAT
CTACACGACGGGGAGTCAGGCAACTATGGATGAACGAAATAGACAGATCGCTGAGATAGGTGCCTCACTG
ATTAAGCATTGGTAACTGTCAGACCAAGTTTACTCATATATACTTTAGATTGATTTAAAACTTCATTTTT
AATTTAAAAGGATCTAGGTGAAGATCCTTTTTGATAATCTCATGACCAAAATCCCTTAACGTGAGTTTTC
GTTCCACTGAGCGTCAGACCCCGTAGAAAAGATCAAAGGATCTTCTTGAGATCCTTTTTTTCTGCGCGTA
ATCTGCTGCTTGCAAACAAAAAAACCACCGCTACCAGCGGTGGTTTGTTTGCCGGATCAAGAGCTACCAA
CTCTTTTTCCGAAGGTAACTGGCTTCAGCAGAGCGCAGATACCAAATACTGTTCTTCTAGTGTAGCCGTA
GTTAGGCCACCACTTCAAGAACTCTGTAGCACCGCCTACATACCTCGCTCTGCTAATCCTGTTACCAGTG
GCTGCTGCCAGTGGCGATAAGTCGTGTCTTACCGGGTTGGACTCAAGACGATAGTTACCGGATAAGGCGC
AGCGGTCGGGCTGAACGGGGGGTTCGTGCACACAGCCCAGCTTGGAGCGAACGACCTACACCGAACTGAG
ATACCTACAGCGTGAGCTATGAGAAAGCGCCACGCTTCCCGAAGGGAGAAAGGCGGACAGGTATCCGGTA
AGCGGCAGGGTCGGAACAGGAGAGCGCACGAGGGAGCTTCCAGGGGGAAACGCCTGGTATCTTTATAGTC
CTGTCGGGTTTCGCCACCTCTGACTTGAGCGTCGATTTTTGTGATGCTCGTCAGGGGGGCGGAGCCTATG
GAAAAACGCCAGCAACGCGGCCTTTTTACGGTTCCTGGCCTTTTGCTGGCCTTTTGCTCACATGTTCTTT
CCTGCGTTATCCCCTGATTCTGTGGATAACCGTATTACCGCCTTTGAGTGAGCTGATACCGCTCGCCGCA
GCCGAACGACCGAGCGCAGCGAGTCAGTGAGCGAGGAAGCGGAAG
