Features (pLannotate 1.2.2; 15 found; start..end, strand, type, name):
      2..94      +  CDS            lacI (fragment): lac repressor; lacI; The lac repressor binds to the lac operator to inhibit transcription in E. coli. This inhibition can be relieved by adding lactose or isopropyl-β-D-thiogalactopyranoside (IPTG).
    107..128     +  protein_bind   CAP binding site: CAP binding activates transcription in the presence of cAMP. E. coli catabolite activator protein
    143..173     +  promoter       lac promoter: promoter for the E. coli lac operon
    181..197     +  protein_bind   lac operator: The lac repressor binds to the lac operator to inhibit transcription in E. coli. This inhibition can be relieved by adding lactose or isopropyl-β-D-thiogalactopyranoside (IPTG). lac repressor encoded by lacI
    380..427     -  terminator     T7 terminator: transcription terminator for bacteriophage T7 RNA polymerase
    390..1746    -  ncRNA          SSU rRNA microsporidia: Accession: RF02542 - Microsporidia small subunit ribosomal RNA
   1760..1917    +  CDS            lacZα (fragment): LacZα fragment of β-galactosidase; lacZ fragment
   1926..1989    -  CDS            traJ (fragment): oriT-recognizing protein; traJ
   2022..2131    -  oriT           oriT: incP origin of transfer
   2326..2749    +  rep_origin     f1 ori (sequence partly withheld): f1 bacteriophage origin of replication; arrow indicates direction of (+) strand synthesis
   2762..3061    +  CDS            tnpA (fragment): TN5P_ECOLX - Also known as tnp. Experimental evidence at protein level: Swiss-Prot protein existence level 1. Mediates transposition of transposon Tn5 by a 'cut and paste' mechanism. First, the monomeric transposase binds the 19 bp inverted DNA repeats flanking the transposon. Then, dimerization of the DNA- bound transposase creates a synaptic DNA complex. After nicking of the first DNA strand, excision of the transposon proceeds through a series of intermediates. The transposase then mediates the insertion of the transposon at a new site by strand transfer. The activity of the wild- type tran
   3093..3884    +  CDS            neo: KKA2_KLEPN - Also known as kan, nptII. Experimental evidence at protein level: Swiss-Prot protein existence level 1. Resistance to kanamycin, neomycin, paromomycin, ribostamycin, butirosin and gentamicin B. From Klebsiella pneumoniae.
   3888..3904    +  promoter       AmpR promoter (fragment): bla
   3905..4765    +  CDS            AmpR: β-lactamase; bla; confers resistance to ampicillin, carbenicillin, and related antibiotics
   4936..5524    +  rep_origin     ori: high-copy-number ColE1/pMB1/pBR322/pUC origin of replication
>Addgene plasmid #245836 | AenigO16 | addgene full sequence | sequence record 491111 | Addgene NGS Result
AGCGCCCAATACGCAAACCGCCTCTCCCCGCGCGTTGGCCGATTCATTAATGCAGCTGGCACGACAGGTT
TCCCGACTGGAAAGCGGGCAGTGAGCGCAACGCAATTAATGTGAGTTAGCTCACTCATTAGGCACCCCAG
GCTTTACACTTTATGCTTCCGGCTCGTATGTTGTGTGGAATTGTGAGCGGATAACAATTTCACACAGGAA
ACAGCTATGACCATGATTACGCCAAGCTTGGTACCGAGCTCGGATCCACTAGTAACGGCCGCCAGTGTGC
TGGAATTCGGCTTAAGCCGAATTCTGCAGATATCCATCACACTGGCGGCCGCTCGAGCATGCATCTAGAC
CATCACACTGGCGGCCGCTCGAGCATGCACAAAAAACCCCTCAAGACCCGTTTAGAGGCCCCAAGGGGTT
ATGCTAGCAGCGAACGATTATGACGTTCGCTTACTAGGGATTCCAGCTTCATGAGGGCGAGTTGCAGCCC
TCAATCTGAACTAGGGCTAGGTTTAGGTGATTAGCTCCTCCTTTCGGAGTGGCATCACATTGTCCTAACC
ATTGTAGGCCGCGTGTAGCCTCGCGCAATCGGACCATACGGACCTACCGTCGCCCACTCCTTCCTCTGCT
TTAGCAGCAGCGGTCCTACCAGAGTGCTCACAATCTTTTGGATTTCTCCTGGGATTGTGATTGCAACTGG
TGGTGTGGGTCTCGCTCGTTAACCGACTTAACGGCACGCCTCATGGTACGAGCTGACGATGGCCATGCAA
TACCTCTCAGCTTGTCTGGTAAACCCGTCAGGCTGACCTTCATTCTGCTGTCTGCGCGAGTAAGGTGTCC
GGCGTTGAATCCAATTGAACCGCAGCCTCCACCCCTTGTGTGCTCCCCCGCCAATTCCCTTAAGTTTCAG
TCTTGCGACCGTACTCCCCAGGTGGTCCCTTTAACACCTACGCTCCGGCACTGCAGTCTCCCGTAGAGAA
TGCAACACCAAAGGGACATCGTTTACAGCGTGGACTACTGGGGTATCTAATCCCATTTGCTCCCCACGCT
TTCGAGCCTCACCGTCGGACGCGTTCCGGATGGACGCCTTCGCCACTGGTGGTCCTCCACGGATTAAAGG
ATTTAACTCCTACCCGTGGAATACCTCCATCCTTTCCCGCTCCCAAGCCTGATAGTATCTCCAGCACGCC
TGACAGTTAGCTGCCAGATTTCACCAGAGACTTGTCAGACCGGCTACGCTCTCTTTAGACCCAATAAACG
AGATCACCACTCGTGGCGCGGGTATTACCGCGGCGGCTGGCACCCGTCTTGCCCACCACTTATTCCCCTT
GTTTTTTAGACAAGAGAAAAGGTTATGCATTGCATAACCACTCAAGCTCCCCTTCTCACGCGCTAACGAA
TTGGAAAGGTTTCGCGCCTGCTGCGTCCCGTAGGACCTGCCTTCATGTCTCAGAAGGCATCTGGAGGCTT
TTACTCTCATAACCCCTACGCGTTATAGGCATGTGAGTACTTTACACTCGCATCAACCTGATACGTCGCA
GTCCCATCCTCAAGCTCCGTAGATTTCGCTGTGAACGCATTCCAGCATTTCACAACTATAGGGTATTAGC
CTCAGTTTCCCGAGATTATCCCCTACTTGAGGTCAGGTTAACTACGTGTTACTCAGCAGTTCGGCGAGCC
CAGATAGCTCACGCCTCGCATGGCTTAGTCGGAACCTGATAGCAGTGATCTAATTCGCCCTATAGTGAGT
CGTATTACAATTCACTGGCCGTCGTTTTACAACGTCGTGACTGGGAAAACCCTGGCGTTACCCAACTTAA
TCGCCTTGCAGCACATCCCCCTTTCGCCAGCTGGCGTAATAGCGAAGAGGCCCGCACCGATCGCCCTTCC
CAACAGTTGCGCAGCCTGAATGGCGAATGGACGCGCTGGAAGGCAGTACACCTTGATAGGTGGGCTGCCC
TTCCTGGTTGGCTTGGTTTCATCAGCCATCCGCTTGCCCTCATCTGTTACGCCGGCGGTAGCCGGCCAGC
CTCGCAGAGCAGGATTCCCGTTGAGCACCGCCAGGTGCGAATAAGGGACAGTGAAGAAGGAACACCCGCT
CGCGGGTGGGCCTACTTCACCTATCCTGCCCGGCTGACGCCGTTGGATACACCAAGGAAAGTCTACACGA
ACCCTTTGGCAAAATCCTGTATATCGTGCGAAAAAGGATGGATATACCGAAAAAATCGCTATAATGACCC
CGAAGCAGGGTTATGCAGCGGAAAAGCGCTGCTTCCCTGCTGTTTTGTGGAATATCTACCGACTGGAAAC
AGGCAAATGCAGGAA
[65 nt withheld, positions 2326-2390]
T
[53 nt withheld, positions 2392-2444]
C
[91 nt withheld, positions 2446-2536]
A
[49 nt withheld, positions 2538-2586]
CCTTTGACGTTGGAGTCCACGTTCTTT
[37 nt withheld, positions 2614-2650]
ACCCTATCTCGGTCTATTCTTTTGATTTATAAGGGATTTTGCCGATTTCGGCCTATTGGTTAAAAAATGA
GCTGATTTAACAAAAATTTAACGCGAATTTTAACAAAATTCAGGGCGCAAGGGCTGCTAAAGGAAGCGGA
ACACGTAGAAAGCCAGTCCGCAGAAACGGTGCTGACCCCGGATGAATGTCAGCTACTGGGCTATCTGGAC
AAGGGAAAACGCAAGCGCAAAGAGAAAGCAGGTAGCTTGCAGTGGGCTTACATGGCGATAGCTAGACTGG
GCGGTTTTATGGACAGCAAGCGAACCGGAATTGCCAGCTGGGGCGCCCTCTGGTAAGGTTGGGAAGCCCT
GCAAAGTAAACTGGATGGCTTTCTTGCCGCCAAGGATCTGATGGCGCAGGGGATCAAGATCTGATCAAGA
GACAGGATGAGGATCGTTTCGCATGATTGAACAAGATGGATTGCACGCAGGTTCTCCGGCCGCTTGGGTG
GAGAGGCTATTCGGCTATGACTGGGCACAACAGACAATCGGCTGCTCTGATGCCGCCGTGTTCCGGCTGT
CAGCGCAGGGGCGCCCGGTTCTTTTTGTCAAGACCGACCTGTCCGGTGCCCTGAATGAACTGCAGGACGA
GGCAGCGCGGCTATCGTGGCTGGCCACGACGGGCGTTCCTTGCGCAGCTGTGCTCGACGTTGTCACTGAA
GCGGGAAGGGACTGGCTGCTATTGGGCGAAGTGCCGGGGCAGGATCTCCTGTCATCCCACCTTGCTCCTG
CCGAGAAAGTATCCATCATGGCTGATGCAATGCGGCGGCTGCATACGCTTGATCCGGCTACCTGCCCATT
CGACCACCAAGCGAAACATCGCATCGAGCGAGCACGTACTCGGATGGAAGCCGGTCTTGTCGATCAGGAT
GATCTGGACGAAGAGCATCAGGGGCTCGCGCCAGCCGAACTGTTCGCCAGGCTCAAGGCGCGCATGCCCG
ACGGCGAGGATCTCGTCGTGACCCATGGCGATGCCTGCTTGCCGAATATCATGGTGGAAAATGGCCGCTT
TTCTGGATTCATCGACTGTGGCCGGCTGGGTGTGGCGGACCGCTATCAGGACATAGCGTTGGCTACCCGT
GATATTGCTGAAGAGCTTGGCGGCGAATGGGCTGACCGCTTCCTCGTGCTTTACGGTATCGCCGCTCCCG
ATTCGCAGCGCATCGCCTTCTATCGCCTTCTTGACGAGTTCTTCTGAATTGAAAAAGGAAGAGTATGAGT
ATTCAACATTTCCGTGTCGCCCTTATTCCCTTTTTTGCGGCATTTTGCCTTCCTGTTTTTGCTCACCCAG
AAACGCTGGTGAAAGTAAAAGATGCTGAAGATCAGTTGGGTGCACGAGTGGGTTACATCGAACTGGATCT
CAACAGCGGTAAGATCCTTGAGAGTTTTCGCCCCGAAGAACGTTTTCCAATGATGAGCACTTTTAAAGTT
CTGCTATGTGGCGCGGTATTATCCCGTATTGACGCCGGGCAAGAGCAACTCGGTCGCCGCATACACTATT
CTCAGAATGACTTGGTTGAGTACTCACCAGTCACAGAAAAGCATCTTACGGATGGCATGACAGTAAGAGA
ATTATGCAGTGCTGCCATAACCATGAGTGATAACACTGCGGCCAACTTACTTCTGACAACGATCGGAGGA
CCGAAGGAGCTAACCGCTTTTTTGCACAACATGGGGGATCATGTAACTCGCCTTGATCGTTGGGAACCGG
AGCTGAATGAAGCCATACCAAACGACGAGCGTGACACCACGATGCCTGTAGCAATGGCAACAACGTTGCG
CAAACTATTAACTGGCGAACTACTTACTCTAGCTTCCCGGCAACAATTAATAGACTGGATGGAGGCGGAT
AAAGTTGCAGGACCACTTCTGCGCTCGGCCCTTCCGGCTGGCTGGTTTATTGCTGATAAATCTGGAGCCG
GTGAGCGTGGGTCTCGCGGTATCATTGCAGCACTGGGGCCAGATGGTAAGCCCTCCCGTATCGTAGTTAT
CTACACGACGGGGAGTCAGGCAACTATGGATGAACGAAATAGACAGATCGCTGAGATAGGTGCCTCACTG
ATTAAGCATTGGTAACTGTCAGACCAAGTTTACTCATATATACTTTAGATTGATTTAAAACTTCATTTTT
AATTTAAAAGGATCTAGGTGAAGATCCTTTTTGATAATCTCATGACCAAAATCCCTTAACGTGAGTTTTC
GTTCCACTGAGCGTCAGACCCCGTAGAAAAGATCAAAGGATCTTCTTGAGATCCTTTTTTTCTGCGCGTA
ATCTGCTGCTTGCAAACAAAAAAACCACCGCTACCAGCGGTGGTTTGTTTGCCGGATCAAGAGCTACCAA
CTCTTTTTCCGAAGGTAACTGGCTTCAGCAGAGCGCAGATACCAAATACTGTTCTTCTAGTGTAGCCGTA
GTTAGGCCACCACTTCAAGAACTCTGTAGCACCGCCTACATACCTCGCTCTGCTAATCCTGTTACCAGTG
GCTGCTGCCAGTGGCGATAAGTCGTGTCTTACCGGGTTGGACTCAAGACGATAGTTACCGGATAAGGCGC
AGCGGTCGGGCTGAACGGGGGGTTCGTGCACACAGCCCAGCTTGGAGCGAACGACCTACACCGAACTGAG
ATACCTACAGCGTGAGCTATGAGAAAGCGCCACGCTTCCCGAAGGGAGAAAGGCGGACAGGTATCCGGTA
AGCGGCAGGGTCGGAACAGGAGAGCGCACGAGGGAGCTTCCAGGGGGAAACGCCTGGTATCTTTATAGTC
CTGTCGGGTTTCGCCACCTCTGACTTGAGCGTCGATTTTTGTGATGCTCGTCAGGGGGGCGGAGCCTATG
GAAAAACGCCAGCAACGCGGCCTTTTTACGGTTCCTGGCCTTTTGCTGGCCTTTTGCTCACATGTTCTTT
CCTGCGTTATCCCCTGATTCTGTGGATAACCGTATTACCGCCTTTGAGTGAGCTGATACCGCTCGCCGCA
GCCGAACGACCGAGCGCAGCGAGTCAGTGAGCGAGGAAGCGGAAG
