>Addgene plasmid #245836 | AenigO16 | depositor full sequence | sequence record 483394 | Full Sequence
AGATCACTGCTATCAGGTTCCGACTAAGCCATGCGAGGCGTGAGCTATCTGGGCTCGCCGAACTGCTGAG
TAACACGTAGTTAACCTGACCTCAAGTAGGGGATAATCTCGGGAAACTGAGGCTAATACCCTATAGTTGT
GAAATGCTGGAATGCGTTCACAGCGAAATCTACGGAGCTTGAGGATGGGACTGCGACGTATCAGGTTGAT
GCGAGTGTAAAGTACTCACATGCCTATAACGCGTAGGGGTTATGAGAGTAAAAGCCTCCAGATGCCTTCT
GAGACATGAAGGCAGGTCCTACGGGACGCAGCAGGCGCGAAACCTTTCCAATTCGTTAGCGCGTGAGAAG
GGGAGCTTGAGTGGTTATGCAATGCATAACCTTTTCTCTTGTCTAAAAAACAAGGGGAATAAGTGGTGGG
CAAGACGGGTGCCAGCCGCCGCGGTAATACCCGCGCCACGAGTGGTGATCTCGTTTATTGGGTCTAAAGA
GAGCGTAGCCGGTCTGACAAGTCTCTGGTGAAATCTGGCAGCTAACTGTCAGGCGTGCTGGAGATACTAT
CAGGCTTGGGAGCGGGAAAGGATGGAGGTATTCCACGGGTAGGAGTTAAATCCTTTAATCCGTGGAGGAC
CACCAGTGGCGAAGGCGTCCATCCGGAACGCGTCCGACGGTGAGGCTCGAAAGCGTGGGGAGCAAATGGG
ATTAGATACCCCAGTAGTCCACGCTGTAAACGATGTCCCTTTGGTGTTGCATTCTCTACGGGAGACTGCA
GTGCCGGAGCGTAGGTGTTAAAGGGACCACCTGGGGAGTACGGTCGCAAGACTGAAACTTAAGGGAATTG
GCGGGGGAGCACACAAGGGGTGGAGGCTGCGGTTCAATTGGATTCAACGCCGGACACCTTACTCGCGCAG
ACAGCAGAATGAAGGTCAGCCTGACGGGTTTACCAGACAAGCTGAGAGGTATTGCATGGCCATCGTCAGC
TCGTACCATGAGGCGTGCCGTTAAGTCGGTTAACGAGCGAGACCCACACCACCAGTTGCAATCACAATCC
CAGGAGAAATCCAAAAGATTGTGAGCACTCTGGTAGGACCGCTGCTGCTAAAGCAGAGGAAGGAGTGGGC
GACGGTAGGTCCGTATGGTCCGATTGCGCGAGGCTACACGCGGCCTACAATGGTTAGGACAATGTGATGC
CACTCCGAAAGGAGGAGCTAATCACCTAAACCTAGCCCTAGTTCAGATTGAGGGCTGCAACTCGCCCTCA
TGAAGCTGGAATCCCTAGTAAGCGAACGTCATAATCGTTCGCTG
